Addgene plasmid #13591: integrin beta6 EGFP pWZL Blast2
Depositing lab: Dean Sheppard. Depositing organization: University of California, San Francisco (UCSF).
Backbone
  Vector backbone: pWZL Blast2
  Backbone size w/o insert (bp): 6000
  Vector type: Mammalian Expression, Retroviral
  Selectable markers: Blasticidin
Growth in bacteria
  Bacterial resistance: Ampicillin, 100 μg/mL
  Growth temperature: 37°C
  Growth strain: DH5alpha
  Copy number: High Copy
Gene/Insert
  Gene/Insert name: integrin beta 6 (alt name: ITGB6)
  Species: H. sapiens (human)
  Insert size (bp): 3000
  GenBank ID: NM_000888
  Entrez Gene: ITGB6 (a.k.a. AI1H)
  Tag / fusion protein: GFP (C terminal on insert)
  Cloning method: Restriction Enzyme; 5′ cloning site BamHI (destroyed during cloning); 3′ cloning site SnaBI (destroyed during cloning)
  Sequencing primers: 5′ pBABE 5'
Terms and licenses: Academic/Nonprofit Terms; Industry Terms: Not Available to Industry
How to cite: integrin beta6 EGFP pWZL Blast2 was a gift from Dean Sheppard (Addgene plasmid # 13591 ; http://n2t.net/addgene:13591 ; RRID:Addgene_13591)
