[The description below was written by a language model from this plasmid's Addgene catalogue record.]
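Description:
integrin beta6 EGFP pWZL Blast2 is a retroviral mammalian expression plasmid built on the pWZL Blast2 backbone (about 6 kb without insert). It carries the human integrin beta 6 subunit (ITGB6) coding sequence as an insert of roughly 3 kb. The insert was placed between BamHI and SnaBI sites by restriction cloning, and both sites were destroyed in the process. A GFP tag (EGFP, according to the plasmid name) is fused to the C terminus of the integrin, which in a type I transmembrane protein such as beta 6 corresponds to the cytoplasmic tail. The plasmid is maintained in E. coli as a high-copy, ampicillin-selected construct. In mammalian cells, a blasticidin resistance marker allows selection of stably transduced populations.

No feature table is provided, so the record does not explicitly state the promoter or the arrangement of the viral elements. Vectors of the pWZL family are generally Moloney murine leukemia virus-derived. In these vectors the long terminal repeats flank a packaging signal, the cloned gene and the drug marker, with transcription driven from the 5′ LTR. This architecture is inferred from the backbone name rather than documented in the record. Such plasmids are introduced into a packaging cell line to produce replication-defective retrovirus, which then integrates the cassette into dividing target cells.

The record does not state a specific purpose. The design suits stable expression of a fluorescent beta 6 subunit, allowing expression and subcellular localisation to be followed by fluorescence. Beta 6 pairs with the alpha v subunit to form the αvβ6 integrin.
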