>Addgene plasmid #13591 | integrin beta6 EGFP pWZL Blast2 | addgene partial sequence | sequence record 19964 | 13591 with pBABE5'
GAACTGAAACGAATGGGGATTGAACTGCTTTGCCTGTTCTTTCTATTTCTAGGAAGGAATGATCACGTAC
AAGGTGGCTGTGCCCTGGGAGGTGCAGAAACCTGTGAAGACTGCCTGCTTATTGGACCTCAGTGTGCCTG
GTGTGCTCAGGAGAATTTTACTCATCCATCTGGAGTTGGCGAAAGGTGTGATACCCCAGCAAACCTTTTA
GCTAAAGGATGTCAATTAAACTTCATCGAAAACCCTGTCTCCCAAGTAGAAATACTTAAAAATAAGCCTC
TCAGTGTAGGCAGACAGAAAAATAGTTCTGACATTGTTCAGATTGCGCCTCAAAGCTTGATCCTTAAGTT
GAGACCAGGTGGTGCGCAGACTCTGCAGGTGCATGTCCGCCAGACTGAGGACTACCCGGTGGATTTGTAT
TACCTCATGGACCTCTCCGCCTCCATGGATGACGACCTCAACACAATAAAGGAGCTGGGCTCCCGGCTTT
CCAAAGAGATGTCTAAATTAACCAGCAACTTTAGACTGGGCTTCGGATCTTTTGTGGAAAAACCTGTATC
CCCTTTCGTGAAAACAACACCAGAAGAAATTGCCAACCCTTGCAGTAGTATTCCATACTTCTGTTTACCT
ACATTTGGATTCAAGCACATTTTGCCATTGACAAATGATGCTGAAAGATTCAATGAAATTGTGAAGAATC
